Addgene plasmid #234685: p363_DG
Purpose: (Empty Backbone) Golden gate domesticated pET28b with His10-bdNEDD8 and Sortase
Depositing lab: Matthew Wohlever. Depositing organization: University of Pittsburgh (University, School of Medicine, and Cancer Institute). Publication: A suite of pre-assembled, pET28b-based Golden Gate vectors for efficient protein engineering and expression. Gaur D, Wohlever ML. Protein Sci. 2025 Apr;34(4):e70106. doi: 10.1002/pro.70106. PubMed 40130802.
Backbone
  Vector backbone: pET28b
  Vector type: Bacterial Expression
  Tag / fusion protein: His10-bdNEDD8 (N terminal on backbone); Sortase (C terminal on backbone)
Growth in bacteria
  Bacterial resistance: Kanamycin, 50 μg/mL
  Growth temperature: 37°C
  Growth strain: DH5alpha
  Copy number: Low Copy
Gene/Insert
  Gene/Insert name: None
  Mutation: No
  Tag / fusion protein: His10-bdNEDD8 (N terminal on backbone); Sortase (C terminal on backbone)
Terms and licenses: Academic/Nonprofit Terms; Industry Terms: Not Available to Industry
Depositor comments: The construct features an N-terminal His10 tag followed by bdNEDD8. The C-terminus includes a Sortase site. BsaI recognition sites flank mScarlet3 to enable easy visualization of successful cloning through loss of red color. 5' Cloning Site: BsaI (destroyed), 3' Cloning Site: BsaI (destroyed).
How to cite: p363_DG was a gift from Matthew Wohlever (Addgene plasmid # 234685 ; http://n2t.net/addgene:234685 ; RRID:Addgene_234685)
