[The description below was written by a language model from this plasmid's Addgene catalogue record and pLannotate feature annotations shown in this document.]
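Description:
p363_DG is an empty bacterial expression backbone derived from pET28b that has been domesticated for Golden Gate cloning. It is one of a set of pre-assembled pET28b-based vectors for protein engineering and expression. It is propagated in E. coli under kanamycin selection (aph(3')-Ia KanR) and replicates from a ColE1/pMB1-type origin with the pBR322 bom region and the rop gene, consistent with its listing as low copy. An f1 origin is also present.

Expression follows the standard pET design. A T7 promoter with an adjacent lac operator and the T7 gene 10 ribosome binding site drives the open reading frame, a plasmid-borne lacI gene makes transcription IPTG-inducible in hosts that supply T7 RNA polymerase, and a T7 terminator closes the unit. The frame begins with a His10 tag followed by bdNEDD8, a ubiquitin-like module that the automated annotation matches to a NEDD8 homologue. The depositor describes a sortase site at the C-terminal end, and the catalogue field "Sortase" refers to this recognition motif rather than the enzyme. The annotation also picks up a short His-tag fragment just upstream of the terminator, after the cloning region.

Between the two tags sits a dropout cassette flanked by BsaI sites. It carries mScarlet3 in reverse orientation under a lac promoter with a CAP binding site. Golden Gate assembly of a gene of interest replaces this cassette and destroys the BsaI sites, so correct clones are recognised by loss of red colour. The resulting fusion can be purified through the His10 tag. bdNEDD8 modules generally allow tag removal by a specific protease, and sortase sites generally allow C-terminal ligation or labelling, although the record does not spell out either use.
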