Features (pLannotate 1.2.2; 24 found; start..end, strand, type, name):
      1..589     +  rep_origin     ori: high-copy-number ColE1/pMB1/pBR322/pUC origin of replication
    775..914     -  misc_feature   bom: basis of mobility region from pBR322
   1016..1207    -  CDS            rop: Rop protein, which maintains plasmids at low copy number; rop
   1224..1604    +  CDS            YPB1_ECOLX: Protein predicted: Swiss-Prot protein existence level 4. From Escherichia coli.
   1676..1967    -  CDS            TcR (fragment): tetracycline efflux protein; tet; confers resistance to tetracycline
   1982..2003    -  protein_bind   CAP binding site: CAP binding activates transcription in the presence of cAMP. E. coli catabolite activator protein
   2016..3098    -  CDS            lacI: lac repressor; lacI; The lac repressor binds to the lac operator to inhibit transcription in E. coli. This inhibition can be relieved by adding lactose or isopropyl-β-D-thiogalactopyranoside (IPTG).
   3099..3176    -  promoter       lacI promoter: lacI
   3184..3463    -  CDS            TcR (fragment): tetracycline efflux protein; tet; confers resistance to tetracycline
   3485..3503    +  promoter       T7 promoter: promoter for bacteriophage T7 RNA polymerase
   3504..3528    +  protein_bind   lac operator: The lac repressor binds to the lac operator to inhibit transcription in E. coli. This inhibition can be relieved by adding lactose or isopropyl-β-D-thiogalactopyranoside (IPTG). lac repressor encoded by lacI
   3543..3565    +  RBS            RBS: efficient ribosome binding site from bacteriophage T7 gene 10 (Olins and Rangwala, 1989)
   3584..3600    +  CDS            capTEV™ (fragment): composite tag for in vivo biotinylation, TEV protease cleavage, and 6xHis tagging
   3623..3847    +  CDS            ned-8: NEDD8_CAEEL - Experimental evidence at protein level: Swiss-Prot protein existence level 1. Ubiquitin-like protein which plays an important role in cell cycle control and embryogenesis. Covalent attachment to its substrates requires prior activation by the E1 complex uba-3-ula-1 and linkage to the E2 enzyme ubc-12. Attachment of ned-8 to cullins activates their associated E3 ubiquitin ligase activity, and thus promotes polyubiquitination and proteasomal degradation of cyclins and other regulatory proteins. From Caenorhabditis elegans.
   3918..4580    -  CDS            mScarlet: mScarlet is a basic (constitutively fluorescent) red fluorescent protein published in 2016, derived from synthetic construct. It has moderate acid sensitivity.
   4627..4656    -  promoter       lac promoter: promoter for the E. coli lac operon
   4671..4692    -  protein_bind   CAP binding site: CAP binding activates transcription in the presence of cAMP. E. coli catabolite activator protein
   4705..4794    -  CDS            lacI (fragment): lac repressor; lacI; The lac repressor binds to the lac operator to inhibit transcription in E. coli. This inhibition can be relieved by adding lactose or isopropyl-β-D-thiogalactopyranoside (IPTG).
   4840..4857    +  CDS            9xHis (fragment): 9xHis affinity tag
   4867..4916    +  CDS            SET1 (fragment): solubility-enhancement tag derived from T7 phage gene 10B
   4924..4971    +  terminator     T7 terminator: transcription terminator for bacteriophage T7 RNA polymerase
   5008..5366    +  rep_origin     f1 ori (sequence partly withheld): f1 bacteriophage origin of replication; arrow indicates direction of (+) strand synthesis
   5489..5546    +  promoter       AmpR promoter (fragment): bla
   5555..6370    -  CDS            KanR: aminoglycoside phosphotransferase; aph(3')-Ia; confers resistance to kanamycin in bacteria or G418 (Geneticin®) in eukaryotes
>Addgene plasmid #234685 | p363_DG | addgene full sequence | sequence record 467774 | Addgene NGS Result
TTGAGATCCTTTTTTTCTGCGCGTAATCTGCTGCTTGCAAACAAAAAAACCACCGCTACCAGCGGTGGTT
TGTTTGCCGGATCAAGAGCTACCAACTCTTTTTCCGAAGGTAACTGGCTTCAGCAGAGCGCAGATACCAA
ATACTGTCCTTCTAGTGTAGCCGTAGTTAGGCCACCACTTCAAGAACTCTGTAGCACCGCCTACATACCT
CGCTCTGCTAATCCTGTTACCAGTGGCTGCTGCCAGTGGCGATAAGTCGTGTCTTACCGGGTTGGACTCA
AGACGATAGTTACCGGATAAGGCGCAGCGGTCGGGCTGAACGGGGGGTTCGTGCACACAGCCCAGCTTGG
AGCGAACGACCTACACCGAACTGAGATACCTACAGCGTGAGCTATGAGAAAGCGCCACGCTTCCCGAAGG
GAGAAAGGCGGACAGGTATCCGGTAAGCGGCAGGGTCGGAACAGGAGAGCGCACGAGGGAGCTTCCAGGG
GGAAACGCCTGGTATCTTTATAGTCCTGTCGGGTTTCGCCACCTCTGACTTGAGCGTCGATTTTTGTGAT
GCTCGTCAGGGGGGCGGAGCCTATGGAAAAACGCCAGCAACGCGGCCTTTTTACGGTTCCTGGCCTTTTG
CTGGCCTTTTGCTCACATGTTCTTTCCTGCGTTATCCCCTGATTCTGTGGATAACCGTATTACCGCCTTT
GAGTGAGCTGATACCGCTCGCCGCAGCCGAACGACCGAGCGCAGCGAGTCAGTGAGCGAGGAAGCGGAAG
AGCGCCTGATGCGGTATTTTCTCCTTACGCATCTGTGCGGTATTTCACACCGCAATGGTGCACTCTCAGT
ACAATCTGCTCTGATGCCGCATAGTTAAGCCAGTATACACTCCGCTATCGCTACGTGACTGGGTCATGGC
TGCGCCCCGACACCCGCCAACACCCGCTGACGCGCCCTGACGGGCTTGTCTGCTCCCGGCATCCGCTTAC
AGACAAGCTGTGACCGTCTCCGGGAGCTGCATGTGTCAGAGGTTTTCACCGTCATCACCGAAACGCGCGA
GGCAGCTGCGGTAAAGCTCATCAGCGTGGTCGTGAAGCGATTCACAGATGTCTGCCTGTTCATCCGCGTC
CAGCTCGTTGAGTTTCTCCAGAAGCGTTAATGTCTGGCTTCTGATAAAGCGGGCCATGTTAAGGGCGGTT
TTTTCCTGTTTGGTCACTGATGCCTCCGTGTAAGGGGGATTTCTGTTCATGGGGGTAATGATACCGATGA
AACGAGAGAGGATGCTCACGATACGGGTTACTGATGATGAACATGCCCGGTTACTGGAACGTTGTGAGGG
TAAACAACTGGCGGTATGGATGCGGCGGGACCAGAGAAAAATCACTCAGGGTCAATGCCAGCGCTTCGTT
AATACAGATGTAGGTGTTCCACAGGGTAGCCAGCAGCATCCTGCGATGCAGATCCGGAACATAATGGTGC
AGGGCGCTGACTTCCGCGTTTCCAGACTTTACGAAACACGGAAACCGAAGACCATTCATGTTGTTGCTCA
GGTCGCAGACGTTTTGCAGCAGCAGTCGCTTCACGTTCGCTCGCGTATCGGTGATTCATTCTGCTAACCA
GTAAGGCAACCCCGCCAGCCTAGCCGGGTCCTCAACGACAGGAGCACGATCATGCGCACCCGTGGGGCCG
CCATGCCGGCGATAATGGCCTGCTTCTCGCCGAAACGTTTGGTGGCGGGACCAGTGACGAAGGCTTGAGC
GAGGGCGTGCAAGATTCCGAATACCGCAAGCGACAGGCCGATCATCGTCGCGCTCCAGCGAAAGCGGTCC
TCGCCGAAAATGACCCAGAGCGCTGCCGGCACCTGTCCTACGAGTTGCATGATAAAGAAGACAGTCATAA
GTGCGGCGACGATAGTCATGCCCCGCGCCCACCGGAAGGAGCTGACTGGGTTGAAGGCTCTCAAGGGCAT
CGGTCGAGATCCCGGTGCCTAATGAGTGAGCTAACTTACATTAATTGCGTTGCGCTCACTGCCCGCTTTC
CAGTCGGGAAACCTGTCGTGCCAGCTGCATTAATGAATCGGCCAACGCGCGGGGAGAGGCGGTTTGCGTA
TTGGGCGCCAGGGTGGTTTTTCTTTTCACCAGTGAGACGGGCAACAGCTGATTGCCCTTCACCGCCTGGC
CCTGAGAGAGTTGCAGCAAGCGGTCCACGCTGGTTTGCCCCAGCAGGCGAAAATCCTGTTTGATGGTGGT
TAACGGCGGGATATAACATGAGCTGTCTTCGGTATCGTCGTATCCCACTACCGAGATATCCGCACCAACG
CGCAGCCCGGACTCGGTAATGGCGCGCATTGCGCCCAGCGCCATCTGATCGTTGGCAACCAGCATCGCAG
TGGGAACGATGCCCTCATTCAGCATTTGCATGGTTTGTTGAAAACCGGACATGGCACTCCAGTCGCCTTC
CCGTTCCGCTATCGGCTGAATTTGATTGCGAGTGAGATATTTATGCCAGCCAGCCAGACGCAGACGCGCC
GAGACAGAACTTAATGGGCCCGCTAACAGCGCGATTTGCTGGTGACCCAATGCGACCAGATGCTCCACGC
CCAGTCGCGTACCGTCTTCATGGGAGAAAATAATACTGTTGATGGGTGTCTGGTCAGAGACATCAAGAAA
TAACGCCGGAACATTAGTGCAGGCAGCTTCCACAGCAATGGCATCCTGGTCATCCAGCGGATAGTTAATG
ATCAGCCCACTGACGCGTTGCGCGAGAAGATTGTGCACCGCCGCTTTACAGGCTTCGACGCCGCTTCGTT
CTACCATCGACACCACCACGCTGGCACCCAGTTGATCGGCGCGAGATTTAATCGCCGCGACAATTTGCGA
CGGCGCGTGCAGGGCCAGACTGGAGGTGGCAACGCCAATCAGCAACGACTGTTTGCCCGCCAGTTGTTGT
GCCACGCGGTTGGGAATGTAATTCAGCTCCGCCATCGCCGCTTCCACTTTTTCCCGCGTTTTCGCAGAAA
CGTGGCTGGCCTGGTTCACCACGCGGGAAACGGTCTGATAAGAGACACCGGCATACTCTGCGACATCGTA
TAACGTTACTGGTTTCACATTCACCACCCTGAATTGACTCTCTTCCGGGCGCTATCATGCCATACCGCGA
AAGGTTTTGCGCCATTCGATGGTGTCCGGGATCTCGACGCTCTCCCTTATGCGACTCCTGCATTAGGAAG
CAGCCCAGTAGTAGGTTGAGGCCGTTGAGCACCGCCGCCGCAAGGAATGGTGCATGCAAGGAGATGGCGC
CCAACAGTCCCCCGGCCACGGGGCCTGCCACCATACCCACGCCGAAACAAGCGCTCATGAGCCCGAAGTG
GCGAGCCCGATCTTCCCCATCGGTGATGTCGGCGATATAGGCGCCAGCAACCGCACCTGTGGCGCCGGTG
ATGCCGGCCACGATGCGTCCGGCGTAGAGGATCGAGATCTCGATCCCGCGAAATTAATACGACTCACTAT
AGGGGAATTGTGAGCGGATAACAATTCCCCTCTAGAAATAATTTTGTTTAACTTTAAGAAGGAGATATAC
CATGGGCAGCAGCCATCATCATCATCATCACCATCATCATCATAGCAGCGGCATGATTAAAGTAAAGACT
CTGACCGGCAAGGAAATTGAGATCGACATCGAACCGACCGACACCATCGATCGTATCAAAGAACGTGTGG
AGGAAAAAGAAGGCATTCCTCCGGTTCAGCAGCGTCTCATTTACGCGGGTAAACAGCTTGCAGATGACAA
AACCGCCAAAGATTACAATATCGAGGGCGGTAGCGTACTGCACCTTGTTCTGGCTCTGCGTGGTGGCCAT
ATGAGAGACCGCCTGGCTCTAGTAGCGATCTACACTAGCACTATCAGCGTTATTAGCTGCCGCCGCTGCC
GCCGGTGCTATGGCGCGCCACGCTGCGTTCATACTGTTCCACCACGGTATAATCTTCGTTATGGCTCGTA
ATATCCAGTTTGCGATCAATGTTAAACGCGCCCGGCATCTGCACCGGTTTTTTCGCGCGATAGGTGGTTT
TAAAATCCGCCAGATAGCGGCCGCCATCTTTCAGGCGCAGCGCCATTTTAATATCGCCTTTCAGCACCAC
ATCTTCCGGATACAGGCGTTCGGTGCTCGCTTCCCAGCCCATCGTTTTTTTCTGCATCACCGGGCCATCC
GGCGGAAAGTTGGTGCCGCGCAGTTTCACTTTATAAATCAGGGTGCCATCTTCCAGGCTCGTATCTTGCG
CCACGCTCACCGCGCCGCCATCTTCAAAGTTCATCACGCGTTCCCATTTAAAGCCTTCCGGAAAGCTCTG
TTTCCAATAATCCGGAATATCCGCCGGATGTTTGGTAAACGCGCGGCTGCCATACATAAACTGCGGGCTC
AGAATATCCCAGCTAAACGGCAGCGGGCCGCCTTTGGTCACGCGCAGTTTCGCGGTCTGCGTGCCTTCAT
ACGGGCGGCCTTCGCCTTCGCCTTCAATTTCAAATTCATGGCCGTTCATGCTGCCTTCCATGTGCACTTT
AAAGCGCATAAATTCTTTAATCACCGCTTCGGTGCTATCCATCTAGTATTTCTCCTCTTTCTCTAGTATG
TGTACACAACATACGGCCGGAAGCATAAAGTGTAAAGCCTGGGGTGCCTAATGAGTGAGCTAACTCACAT
TAATTGCGTTGCGCTCACTGCCCGCTTTCCAGTCGGGAAACCTGTCGTGCCAGCTGCATTAATGAATCGG
CCAACGCGCGGGGAGAGGCGGTTTGCGTATTGGGTCTCAGGATCCGGAGGTGAACTTCCGTCTACTGGAT
AATCTCGAGCACCACCACCACCACCACTGAGATCCGGCTGCTAACAAAGCCCGAAAGGAAGCTGAGTTGG
CTGCTGCCACCGCTGAGCAATAACTAGCATAACCCCTTGGGGCCTCTAAACGGGTCTTGAGGGGTTTTTT
GCTGAAAGGAGGAACTATATCCGGATTGGCGAATGGG
[124 nt withheld, positions 5008-5131]
C
[91 nt withheld, positions 5133-5223]
A
[49 nt withheld, positions 5225-5273]
CCTTTGACGTTGGAGTCCACGTTCTTT
[37 nt withheld, positions 5301-5337]
ACCCTATCTCGGTCTATTCTTTTGATTTATAAGGGATTTTACCGATTTCGGCCTATTGGTTAAAAAATGA
GCTGATTTAACAAAAATTTAACGCGAATTTTAACAAAATATTAACGCTTACAATTTAGGTGGCACTTTTC
GGGGAAATGTGCGCGGAACCCCTATTTGTTTATTTTTCTAAATACATTCAAATATGTATCCGCTCATGAA
TTAATTCTTAGAAAAACTCATCGAGCATCAAATGAAACTGCAATTTATTCATATCAGGATTATCAATACC
ATATTTTTGAAAAAGCCGTTTCTGTAATGAAGGAGAAAACTCACCGAGGCAGTTCCATAGGATGGCAAGA
TCCTGGTATCGGTCTGCGATTCCGACTCGTCCAACATCAATACAACCTATTAATTTCCCCTCGTCAAAAA
TAAGGTTATCAAGTGAGAAATCACCATGAGTGACGACTGAATCCGGTGAGAATGGCAAAAGTTTATGCAT
TTCTTTCCAGACTTGTTCAACAGGCCAGCCATTACGCTCGTCATCAAAATCACTCGCATCAACCAAACCG
TTATTCATTCGTGATTGCGCCTGAGCGAGACGAAATACGCGATCGCTGTTAAAAGGACAATTACAAACAG
GAATCGAATGCAACCGGCGCAGGAACACTGCCAGCGCATCAACAATATTTTCACCTGAATCAGGATATTC
TTCTAATACCTGGAATGCTGTTTTCCCGGGGATCGCAGTGGTGAGTAACCATGCATCATCAGGAGTACGG
ATAAAATGCTTGATGGTCGGAAGAGGCATAAATTCCGTCAGCCAGTTTAGTCTGACCATCTCATCTGTAA
CATCATTGGCAACGCTACCTTTGCCATGTTTCAGAAACAACTCTGGCGCATCGGGCTTCCCATACAATCG
ATAGATTGTCGCACCTGATTGCCCGACATTATCGCGAGCCCATTTATACCCATATAAATCAGCATCCATG
TTGGAATTTAATCGCGGCCTAGAGCAAGACGTTTCCCGTTGAATATGGCTCATAACACCCCTTGTATTAC
TGTTTATGTAAGCAGACAGTTTTATTGTTCATGACCAAAATCCCTTAACGTGAGTTTTCGTTCCACTGAG
CGTCAGACCCCGTAGAAAAGATCAAAGGATCTTC
